>Addgene plasmid #172899 | pTD75 | depositor full sequence | sequence record 335478 | pTD75 sequence 15539 bps
CAAGTGGGGATCAGGAAGAAGTTGATAAAGTGATTCAAAAACTCGAGGAGCTCAACACAGCGATGAACCC
AATTTTGAGAGCAACACTGACGAAGAACTATGACGCGAGGGTAGGCACTACCTTGAAGCTATCCACCTGC
CTGCCTGCCGCCTATTTCCATGTGCAGTAGGAACGTGTGTAGGTATAGGCAGGCATTATCGCGTCTCCTT
TCGAACTACCTAGTACCTAGTAGGTAGTTTGAAGGGAGGCGCGATAATGCCTGCCTATGTCTACACATGT
GCCTACTGCGCATGGAAATAGGCGGTAGTCAGGCAGGTAGATAGCCTCATAAAATTCAATACTTCCTTTT
CAGAAAGAATGCTGGAATGTATTCAAAGAGGAGTCACTCTTCCCATTGCTCAGAGAATATGAAGAGTTGC
TCGGCGAGCAAAAGTTCATGATTGGAGATCGATATTCATGGGCTGACATCGCTGTCGTCGAGTTTCTAAC
TCGGTGTCAGCAGTGCTACGATAGCTTCTATCTGGCTCATTTCGAGAGGCTCCGAACTTTTTGCCAGACT
TTTGAGTCTCTTCCGCACATTCGTCCCTACATTCAGGGACGTGTTGATTCATTTATCTAATTTTTTAAAA
TGGATATTTTTCGTTTTTTATTTGTTTGTTTTGCTGATAATTCAATAAAGTTACGCAACGAATTTTAGAC
ATTTATGAAAACCGAAAATCGACAAAAATATTTTAAGAAAAATAGCAGCAAAATTCAATATTTTATCAAA
TTTTGTTTATGGTAATGAGAAAGAAAACATACAATATTTTTCTAAGAAGAAGAAAAATGACCAGAATTTT
AAGATTTTTCTCGAATATACGAAAAATTGATAAACTAAAATTTTCGATTTTTCCATTTATTTTGAAAAAA
AAACTCTTGACGGTTTTCACCATGCGAAGAGGTGAGAAATATTCTGAAAGTTATGCATTTTGAAAAAATT
GCAAAAAAATACGTTAAAATTTTTTGATCTATTGTTTTTTTTTGAAAACCGGAATTTAAAATGGAATTTT
TTTTCAAAAATTAAAATTAAAATTTAAATATTTCTAGTGTTTGGATAGTTTTTCAAAAGCTAGATTTAAC
CCGCGAGATGTCGACCGCTAGTGTAGCTTACAGATGGCTGAAGACTTCGCAAAAATCTTATCTTAGAAAC
CCGCGAGGTGTCGGCCGCTAAAACTTTGTAAACCTGCCAACAAAATGCTTCGCATTGTCTGAACAGATGA
AACCTTGAAACAAAACATATACAATTGAAATCCCGTAAAGTGTCGGGCGCAAGAACTGCGATTAGTTGTA
TAATTGGACTAGCTCAAATTTGACCAAAATCTCATTTTTAGACCTCTAAGATGTCGGCCACTATAACTTT
ATTCAACTTGAAACTGCAAAAAAACTTATCAACTGTATAGATTCAAGTATTATGTCAAGTATTGGTTTTA
GAGCTACAGTACACTCTGATAACAAAATCTGCAGAAATACCTCCCTGTCAATTCCCAAAATACCTCCCCT
CATCTCAATTATCCCGAAAATCGGTTAGTCATTGCCATCAGAAAATCGAATTAGGTACCATGATGGTAGC
AAACTCACTTCGTATAACTTCGTATAGTATACCTTATACGAAGTTATCTGCCCTCGATTGTCTATCTTCC
ATTCTCACCAAGTTTCAACAACTTTATTCAGTCATTCTTCTCTGGTTCATTTCCCAACCAATCTTCCCGA
ATAAAGCCCATCTGTCCTTTCGGCCACATTCCTCACCTACATCCGTACTCCTTATCTCCCGTTCTTATCC
AGTCTTTTATCGTCTCTGCGTCTCGCACACTGTCTCGTCGGTAATGTAAAAAAAAAACAAAAAAAACTTG
AAAACTTGCGGAAAGATTTCCTAATAAAAGGAGACGAATCCGGTAGGAAATCGACAAGTCTCTGCTTCTC
GAAGACTAGGTGAGTTACATTTCTTTGGCCGAATTATTTTGAAATCCTAAATTTGATAATTTCAGAGATG
TCTGTAAAACTTGCGTGTTATGTGACGGCTTCGGTCACTGTCGCCACTCTTATGGTATGCTTCATGACCA
TGTCAACCATCTACTCGGAGGTTGATGGATTCAGAGAGAAGCTTGATACCGAGATGAATGTGTTCAGAGT
GAGTTAAATTATATTTTGAATTTTAAATAATTTTTAATTTTCTAGCAATCTACCAATGGATTGTGGAAGG
ACATAGTTGTCATCGGAAGATCTAGCAAGCGTGTCCGTTGTCAATATGAAGAGACCAACGCTACCCCAAC
TCCACATGCTGATGGATCCCCATCTGCTCCACCAGGTCAACCACCAGCAGTTCCACCAGTCTTCAACCAG
CCAAAGACTCCAAATGGAGCCAATGGAAATGGACCAACCTGCAACTGCAATGCTGATAACAAGTGCCCAG
CTGGACCATCCGGACCAAAGGGAGTTCCAGGAGTTCCAGGACTCGACGGAGTTCCAGGACTTGACGGTGT
TCCAGGAGTTGGAGCTGATGATATCGCTCCACAACGCGAGTCTGTCGGATGCTTCACTTGCCCACAAGGA
CCAGTTGGACCACCAGGAGCTCTTGGAAGACCAGGACCACGTGGACTTCCAGGACCAAGAGGACAAAATG
GAAACCCAGGAAGAGATGGACAACCAGGACATCCAGGAGAGCAAGGATCATCCGGTCAAATCGGAAAGAT
CGGAGAGCCAGGACCACCAGGAGAGAAGGGACGCGACGCCGAGCATCCAATCGGAAGACCAGGACCAAAG
GGACCAAGAGGAGATCAAGGACCAACAGGACCAGCTGGACAGAACGGTCTTCACGGACCACCAGGAGAGC
CAGGAACCGTTGGACCAGAAGGACCATCTGGAAAGCAAGGACGTCAAGGACCAGACGGAACCCAGGGAGA
GACTGGACCAGACGGAAGACCAGGAAAGGATGCCGAGTACTGCCAGTGCCCAGACAAGTCTCCACCATCA
GAGGCTGTCAACGCCAACCGTGGATACAGAAATATCTAAATTGTTGGTGTTTTCTAATAAAATATTTGAG
ATTCAGTGAGACTTTTTTCTTGGCGGCACAATAAAGTTTCCTCTTTTTGTTGGGTCACTCAACGAACACA
ATACAAATATTTGAGCGCTCGCATTTTTCTCAACCTTTCGGGTTTAAAGCACTTCAAAATGGAATTGAAG
AGAGATTGTGAAAGTACATCAGACAGAATCACATTTTGATAGCATTCACTTCACTCAGATGCAAACTTTT
CAGTGACTATAAAAAGTCATAAAATAATAACATTAAAAAAGCAAATAAATTAGCGAGAGAATTTTTTGAC
AAAAAGAAAGAAGAGTGATAGAGAAGAAGGGAATGCTTGAAAGGATTTTGCATTTATCTTAATCACCGTC
TTCGAGAAGACGAACCATGGCGCCAGTTTCAGAATCCAAGTTTCTAATATAGTTCATCACAATGTTGACG
TTGGTCCAACCTCCGGCTTGCATAATCTCTGGGATGGAAACTCCAGCGCGAGCCATGTCACGGGCAGCTC
CGACACGGGCGGAATGTCCAGACCAAGCCAAGTAACGTTGTCCGGAATCATCCTTGGCTCCGTAGATGAG
ACGGTGGGTAGCTTCGAAGATTCCTGAAAATTTATTTTCAGCTTATTCTTAGCTAATATGTTGTTTAAAC
TTACCTTCAAGAGCTCGAGTCGAGAGTTGTGATGTTGCACTCGGGGCAGCAACTCCGTTCTTGCGAACAC
GACAGAACAGGTAGTTGTTTGGATCATCGGCGACTCCGGAAACCGAAATCCAGCGCTCAACGAGCTTGGT
AACTCCAAGGGAGAGCGCTTTTTCGACTCCGGCAGTCGAGACCAGCGTTTTTGTACGTCCGATGTGGATG
AGCATTCTTCCTCCGTCTGTGCGACTAATATCCTTGACGCGAATGCGGGCAATTTCGGCGATACGGAGAA
GTGTGTTGTAAGCAATTCCGAGGAAGGCGAGGTTTCGGATGTCCTGGCAACGATCGGAATTTTCCATAAG
AGAACGGACCTGATCGAAGTCGGTTCTGAAAATTTCGTCAAGTCTTAGGATTGAATACATTAATATTTAA
ACTTACCTTTCGAAGGCGAGGGCTTGCTTGGCTCTCTCTCCAGCATCAACATTTTCCTTGCGGATACGTC
TCATTACGAGAGATACGGCATTAGAATCTGATGGGCGTGGAAGTCCAGATCGGCGATGGAGCATATTGAG
CTGTCCGAGATGTTGTTGGATCGTCTTCACCGCCAATCCACGAGCTTGGAGGTAGAGCAAGTAGTCACGA
ACGTCTTCTGGCTCGGCTGGGAACCACTTGCGGTTGTTAAGCTTGCACCAGGCAGCCCAAGAACGGCACA
CTGAGAGAAGCATCTTCCAGGTGTGCTCGGAGAAGGCTTGTCTGTCACGGAACATATCCATGAGGTTCTT
GCGAACTTCATCACTTGTCGCGTCAACTGGAAGTGCTGGAAGATTTTGATGAACAGTGAGAAGATTTGAC
ATATTTTCGAAGTTTTTTAGATGCACTAGAACAAAGCGTGTTGGCTTCCTCTGAGCCCGCTTTCCTTATA
TACCCGCATTCTGCAGCCTTACAGAATGTTCTAGAAGGTCCTAGATGCATTCGTTTGAAAATACTCCCGG
TGGGTGCAAAGAGACGCAGACGGAAAATGTATCTGGGTCTCTTTATTGTGTACACTACTTTTCCATGTAC
CGAATGTGAGTCGCCCTCCTTTTGCAACAAGCAGCTCGAATGTTCTAGAAAAAGGTGGAAAATAGTATAA
ATACCGTTGAAAATAAATACCGAACAACATTTGCTCTAATTGTGAAATTAGAAATCTTCAAACTATAATC
ATGTCACTTTACCACTATTTCCGTCCAGCTCAACGTTCCGTTTTTGGTGATCATTTTTGCTTTCGTCGTA
AATCTACACACGCGTCTCTTCCGTGCGAGAGTCCAAGCCAGCAGCCAAATTCGTTGACTGAGTATTCAAC
GTTTATACGTTGTCGGCAACGAGAAATAGGAAAATGCATCGGGAAATGTTCTTTTTTCGATTTTTTCCAA
GGTTTTGACAAATTTTACCACGAATTTTGCTATGTTTTCAATTAAAAAATATGTTATTCAACTGTTTCTA
TGAGGAAAATAAGGCTTTGCATGTAATTTTCTTATTCAGCATAATTTTTAATTAATTTGAATTTTCTGTC
CTAACGTTTATTTTGTTTTCTTGGTTATGACTGATCTGAAATTAATTTTTGAATTTTAAGGTAATATGTC
AGGCGGTGCCGCAAGTTTGTACAAAAAAGCAGGCTCCATGAAAAAGCCTGAACTCACCGCGACGTCTGTC
GAGAAGTTTCTGATCGAAAAGTTCGACAGCGTCTCCGACCTGATGCAGCTCTCGGAGGGCGAAGAATCTC
GTGCTTTCAGCTTCGATGTAGGAGGGCGTGGATATGTCCTGCGGGTAAATAGCTGCGCCGATGGTTTCTA
CAAAGATCGTTATGTTTATCGGCACTTTGCATCGGCCGCGCTCCCGATTCCGGAAGTGCTTGACATTGGG
GAATTCAGCGAGAGCCTGACCTATTGCATCTCCCGCCGTGCACAGGGTGTCACGTTGCAAGACCTGCCTG
AAACCGAACTGCCCGCTGTTCTGCAGCCGGTCGCGGAGGCCATGGATGCGATCGCTGCGGCCGATCTTAG
CCAGACGAGCGGGTTCGGCCCATTCGGACCGCAAGGAATCGGTCAATACACTACATGGCGTGATTTCATA
TGCGCGATTGCTGATCCCCATGTGTATCACTGGCAAACTGTGATGGACGACACCGTCAGTGCGTCCGTCG
CGCAGGCTCTCGATGAGCTGATGCTTTGGGCCGAGGACTGCCCCGAAGTCCGGCACCTCGTGCACGCGGA
TTTCGGCTCCAACAATGTCCTGACGGACAATGGCCGCATAACAGCGGTCATTGACTGGAGCGAGGCGATG
TTCGGGGATTCCCAATACGAGGTCGCCAACATCTTCTTCTGGAGGCCGTGGTTGGCTTGTATGGAGCAGC
AGACGCGCTACTTCGAGCGGAGGCATCCGGAGCTTGCAGGATCGCCGCGGCTCCGGGCGTATATGCTCCG
CATTGGTCTTGACCAACTCTATCAGAGCTTGGTTGACGGCAATTTCGATGATGCAGCTTGGGCGCAGGGT
CGATGCGACGCAATCGTCCGATCCGGAGCCGGGACTGTCGGGCGTACACAAATCGCCCGCAGAAGCGCGG
CCGTCTGGACCGATGGCTGTGTAGAAGTACTCGCCGATAGTGGAAACCGACGCCCCAGCACTCGTCCGAG
GGCAAAGGAATAGACCCAGCTTTCTTGTACAAAGTGGGTCCAATTACTCTTCAACATCCCTACATGCTCT
TTCTCCCTGTGCTCCCACCCCCTATTTTTGTTATTATCAAAAAACTTCTCTTAATTTCTTTGTTTTTTAG
CTTCTTTTAAGTCACCTCTAACAATGAAATTGTGTAGATTCAAAAATAGAATTAATTCGTAATAAAAAGT
CGAAAAAAATTGTGCTCCCTCCCCCCATTAATAATAATTCTATCCCAAAATCTACACAATGTTCTGTGTA
CACTTCTTATGTTTTTTACTTCTGATAAATTTTTTTGAAACATCATAGAAAAAACCGCACACAAAATACC
TTATCATATGTTACGTTTCAGTTTATGACCGCAATTTTTAATAACTTCGTATAGTATACCTTATACGAAG
TTATACTAGTATATATTTTTATGTTTTCTTTTAAACCTTCCTCCATATTTCTGAATTGAATGTTGTTGCA
TATTGTGTGTCCTTATTTCATTTCCATCATCCTTTTGTGTGTTTCCCCCTTCCACCAATTCCCCCCACGT
CCTAATGAAATGAAAGCGAGAAGATAAATAAACTTGCACATTGTGTTCAGATGAGAGGAGCGGAATACGA
ATTGGGAGACGGAAAGAGAAAAAAAAATGTTTAGATTTGGATTGAATTAATTTTTTAGAAAGCAAGAAAA
AAAACACAAAGAGAATAAATAAATAATAGGAAAAAAAACAAATATTCAGTATTTAAAATTTGAAAATTCA
ACGACGTTGGCGTCGATCATCCTGTAAAACGACGGCCAGTGCATGCGATCTTCATCCCTTCAACATTTGG
CAGAAAAGTGCAATTCGTCTTTTACAGGAATTCGATTTCCGATCTCTTGCACAACTCGAGGCGTCACTCC
AGATGGATTAGGAACTGTTTCCCTTTGTAGTACATGTTGGGTGTGGCGACGTCTTCCGAGTACCTACTAT
CCTGCATATCTTAACGAAGTCGTGTGCGATTATGCGGACACATCGTGTCTGAGTGGTAGTGAAAAGACAG
AGAAAGTGGGGGAAAAAGAAAATACCATTTTTTCAGGATACGCGTCATGCCAAACTGGAACCCAACAGTT
GAATGTGCTACGAAATGACAGCGGGAAATTGATTCCAATATCGGTATCAGCTGGAATCAATTGTGAATGT
AGATTAGCAGTTGGATCAACACTTGAATCACTCGTACTTGGACAAGGAATTTCCAAAGCAATGCCGCCAA
TTGACACAACTAGTACAAAACCACCAAATTTGGCAACAAGCACAACAAGCCATTCCTAATTTATTTGGGT
ATTTTACTCTTGATAATTGTATTAATGATCATTTAATGTTGTTGAATATCACACATTTAACATATTCAAT
CGAAGAAATATAACGACGTTCCACAACATCCAGTATACGTCTTCCTCTGTATTGAGTTTTATTCTTTGAC
ATTGTGTCATGTTTCAGAACATAGAAATATACCAAAGTGTTGAGAAGCATTGTATAATTCAATTGAATCT
TTTTCAGTTTACCTCTTCTCCTTTTTCACCGTTTCCGTCATCAAAACGCCGTTATTCAAGGTGAGATTAT
GGCGATAAATGAATGCCATTCACAAAATTGCAAGACACTATTAAAGAAGAAGAGGTTTAGAGATTTGTAC
CGATCATAGCTTCTTCTGAGAAAGCGACCTTGGCGGCCGTACTTGAAGAGAAGCAATTTTTATCGCCGTA
GAAGATGTTGCCTGCCACCCACCCTGTACGTTGTTTTTTTGCTTATCAACATCTGAATTTTGTTGTCTTT
TGCACCGCNTACTTTTACTATGGAATTTGAGGAAATATAATATGAATTGAAGAGAATACGCTACCTGTCA
AAGAAACGTCACGGTTAGGGTAGTATAAAAGGGAAGGGTAACACTGAATAAGGTACCTGGCTTACTTTCA
GTCATGCAAAAGAGAATCGCCTTGTCGTTTCCAGAAGAAGTACTCGAGCACGTCTTCTCCTTCATCCAAC
TCGACAAGGACCGTAACTCCGTCTCCCTCGTCTGCAAGTCCTGGTACGAGATCGAGCGTTGGTGCCGTCG
TAAGGTCTTCATCGGAAACTGCTACGCCGTCTCCCCAGCCACCGTCATCCGTCGTTTCCCAAAGGTCCGT
TCCGTCGAGCTCAAGGGAAAGCCACACTTCGCCGACTTCAACCTCGTCCCAGACGGATGGGGAGGATACG
TCTACCCATGGATCGAGGCCATGTCCTCCTCCTACACCTGGCTCGAGGAGATCCGTCTCAAGCGTATGGT
CGTCACCGACGACTGCCTCGAGCTCATCGCCAAGTCCTTCAAGAACTTCAAGGTCCTCGTCCTCTCCTCC
TGCGAGGGATTCTCCACCGACGGACTCGCCGCCATCGCCGCCACCTGCCGTAACCTCAAGGTAAGTTTAA
ACATATATATACTAACTAACCCTGATTATTTAAATTTTCAGGAGCTCGACCTCCGTGAGTCCGACGTCGA
CGAGGTCTCCGGACACTGGCTCTCCCACTTCCCAGACACCTACACCTCCCTCGTCTCCCTCAACATCTCC
TGCCTCGCCTCCGAGGTCTCCTTCTCCGCCCTCGAGCGTCTCGTCACCCGTTGCCCAAACCTCAAGTCCC
TCAAGCTCAACCGTGCCGTCCCACTCGAGAAGCTCGCCACCCTCCTCCAACGTGCCCCACAACTCGAGGA
GCTCGGAACCGGAGGATACACCGCCGAGGTCCGTCCAGACGTCTACTCCGGACTCTCCGTCGCCCTCTCC
GGATGCAAGGTAAGTTTAAACAGTTCGGTACTAACTAACCATACATATTTAAATTTTCAGGAGCTCCGTT
GCCTCTCCGGATTCTGGGACGCCGTCCCAGCCTACCTCCCAGCCGTCTACTCCGTCTGCTCCCGTCTCAC
CACCCTCAACCTCTCCTACGCCACCGTCCAATCCTACGACCTCGTCAAGCTCCTCTGCCAATGCCCAAAG
CTCCAACGTCTCTGGGTCCTCGACTACATCGAGGACGCCGGACTCGAGGTCCTCGCCTCCACCTGCAAGG
ACCTCCGTGAGCTCCGTGTCTTCCCATCCGAGCCATTCGTCATGGAGCCAAACGTCGCCCTCACCGAGCA
AGGACTCGTCTCCGTCTCCATGGGATGCCCAAAGCTCGAGTCCGTCCTCTACTTCTGCCGTCAAATGACC
AACGCCGCCCTCATCACCATCGCCCGTAACCGTCCAAACATGACCCGTTTCCGTCTCTGCATCATCGAGC
CAAAGGCCCCAGACTACCTCACCCTCGAGCCACTCGACATCGGATTCGGAGCCATCGTCGAGCACTGCAA
GGACCTCCGTCGTCTCTCCCTCTCCGGACTCCTCACCGACAAGGTCTTCGAGTACATCGGAACCTACGCC
AAGAAGATGGAGATGCTCTCCGTCGCCTTCGCCGGAGACTCCGACCTCGGACTCCACCACGTCCTCTCCG
GATGCGACTCCCTCCGTAAGCTCGAGATCCGTGACTGCCCATTCGGAGACAAGGCCCTCCTCGCCAACGC
CTCCAAGCTCGAGACCATGCGTTCCCTCTGGATGTCCTCCTGCTCCGTCTCCTTCGGAGCCTGCAAGCTC
CTCGGACAAAAGATGCCAAAGCTCAACGTCGAGGTCATCGACGAGCGTGGAGCCCCAGACTCCCGTCCAG
AGTCCTGCCCAGTCGAGCGTGTCTTCATCTACCGTACCGTCGCCGGACCACGTTTCGACATGCCAGGATT
CGTCTGGAACATGGACCAAGACTCCACCATGCGTTTCTCCCGTCAAATCATCACCACCAACGGACTCGGA
GGAGGAGGATCCCCAGTCAAGCAAACCCTCAACTTCGACCTCCTCAAGCTCGCCGGAGACGTCGAGTCCA
ACCCAGGACCAATGGTTTCGGAATTGATTAAGGAAAATATGCACATGAAGCTCTACATGGAGGGAACCGT
CGACAACCACCACTTCAAGTGCACCTCCGAGGGAGAGGGAAAGCCATACGAGGGAACCCAAACCATGCGT
ATCAAGGTCGTCGAGGGAGGACCACTCCCATTCGCCTTCGACATCCTCGCCACCTCCTTCCTCTACGGAT
CCAAGGTAAGTTTAAACATATATATACTAACTAACCCTGATTATTTAAATTTTCAGACCTTCATCAACCA
CACCCAAGGAATCCCAGACTTCTTCAAGCAATCCTTCCCAGAGGGATTCACCTGGGAGCGTGTCACCACC
TACGAGGACGGAGGAGTCCTCACCGCCACCCAAGACACCTCCCTCCAAGACGGATGCCTCATCTACAACG
TCAAGGTAAGTTTAAACAGTTCGGTACTAACTAACCATACATATTTAAATTTTCAGATCCGTGGAGTCAA
CTTCACCTCCAACGGACCAGTCATGCAAAAGAAGACCCTCGGATGGGAGGCCTTCACCGAGACCCTCTAC
CCAGCCGACGGAGGACTCGAGGGACGTAACGACATGGCCCTCAAGCTCGTCGGAGGATCCCACCTCATCG
CCAACGCCAAGGTAAGTTTAAACATGATTTTACTAACTAACTAATCTGATTTAAATTTTCAGACCACCTA
CCGTTCCAAGAAGCCAGCCAAGAACCTCAAGATGCCAGGAGTCTACTACGTCGACTACCGTCTCGAGCGT
ATCAAGGAGGCCAACAACGAGACCTACGTCGAGCAACACGAGGTCGCCGTCGCCCGTTACTGCGACCTCC
CATCCAAGCTCGGACACAAGCTCAACCCTAAAGATCCAGCCAAACCTCCGGCCAAGGCACAAGTTGTGGG
ATGGCCACCGGTGAGATCATACCGGAAGAACGTGATGGTTTCCTGCCAAAAATCAAGCGGTGGCCCGGAG
GCGGCGGCGTTCGTGAAACCAGCCGCCAAGCGTGTCAAGCTCGACTAAGATAAATGCAAAATCCTTTCAA
GCATTCCCTTCTTCTCTATCACTCTTCTTTCTTTTTGTCAAAAAATTCTCTCGCTAATTTATTTGCTTTT
TTAATGTTATTATTTTATGACTTTTTATAGTCACTGAAAAGTTTGCATCTGAGTGAAGTGAATGCTATCA
AAATGTGATTCTGTCTGATGTACTTTCACAATCTCTCTTCAATTCCATTTTGAAGTGCTTTAAACCCGAA
AGGTTGAGAAAAATGCGAGCGCTCAAATATTTGTATTGTGTTCGTTGAGTGACCCAACAAAAAGAGGAAA
CTTTATTGTGCCGCCAAGAAAAAAGTCTCACGTACGGTGCGCGCGATGCCCTAGGCATGGTCATAGCTGT
TTCCTGCGCAAGTCGGCGATTTCTTTGAAGTTTTGTCAAAAGAAGAGACAAGGACTTGATAGATACGCTC
ATCAGAGTGAGATTCATTGCAAATAGTGTGTAAATCGTGGAGAGACGAGAGAAAAGGTGTGAGAAGCTTA
GAAGATAAAGAATAGGAAGAAGAACATATCTCATTTCCTATTTTCTCTAATTTTTCGTTCATTTTTCTAG
ACATTACCCATTTGATGGTTTTTCAATATGGTTATCAGGGTACTCATTTTGGTAGTTTTCAAAGCAATTT
GGAGTTTTTTTTTAAATTGTCAACTACAAAAACGCAGCTTAAAGGTCCAAATATCATAGTATAAAAATTC
TTTAAAAAATTCCAAATTTTATATGATTTTTTGAAAATTGGAAGAATGTTAGTTTTTGCCATTTTTTTGG
AAGTTTTTCTCCGGATTTTATGGTACTTATATTTCAAATATAAATTTTTGTAGGAATTCGAGTATGCGAG
AGAGCTATAGTTTACTAAAAAAAAGTGGCAAAAACTCAGTAATTGCCACTTTTTTCAAAAATGTTTTGAA
AAATTTTACTATGATATTTGGCCATTTTGGCACCATATGTACGTTACTTTTTACGAAACACTCTAATTTT
TGAAATTTGAGTTTCATGTTTAATCTTTTGTATAAAATTTTTATGGTCCTTTTGTGACAGGATAAAAAAT
TGCAAAAAAATAGAAAACTTTGTTTCGTGAAAACACCTAGTTTAAAAATTGTGGGCCACTTAGCGATTCT
AGTCAAAAATCAGACAAATGTCAGCTGCCGTAACTTTTTCCGGATCAGGGTTATCAAATTTTAATTTTAA
TTGTAAATGTAGAAAAATGATCGGCAACATTTTGCTAATTGAAAATATTTTGAAAATTGCTATAGTACAT
ATTAATCTAGTATTAATATAGTATTAATGTTATAATATCAGTTATGTGTTTGAATAACTCAAGCGTAAGT
TTCCGTAAAATATCTTTAAATTTTGGTAATTTTTTACGGTTTGGTATAAATTTTTGCATTTTTTGATTTT
CTACACTTTTTTTCGATTTCGCATTTTCCGAATTTCTCTGAAATAAATCGAACAATCGGAAAATTTTCGA
GGGCACCCTTAGCCATGCAGCTCAGGAATTTGACTTTATGTTCCCATTCAAATTTTTTTAAAATTAAATA
AAATGCTAATTGTAAGATAAATTACAAAAATTATTAAATCTCATCATCCTTATGATGATAGTGCAGTGCA
TGAATATATTTTTCCAAATAGGATATGATTCGTCGAGTAGCTTCACGTAATCCGTTTTCTTCAATCACCA
TTTCGAACTGCAATTTTTTTTTTGGATTTTTGTAACAATATTGTCATAAATTGTGATTTTGATATTTTGC
GTAGAGCATCAGAACCTTTCTGCTTTGAATTTTAATGGGATTAAAAATTATAAAAAACTTGCACCCTAAT
TAAAGCGCCAACTTTATTATACATAGTTGATAATTCGATGGTATCAGCTCACTCAAAGGCGGTAATACGG
TTATCCACAGAATCAGGGGATAACGCAGGAAAGAACATGTGAGCAAAAGGCCAGCAAAAGACCAGGAACC
GTAAAAAGGCCGCGTTGCTGGCGTTTTTCCATAGGCTCCGCCCCCCTGACGAGCATCACAAAAATCGACG
CTCAAGTCAGAGGTGGCGAAACCCGACAGGACTATAAAGATACCAGGCGTTTCCCCCTGGAAGCTCCCTC
GTGCGCTCTCCTGTTCCGACCCTGCCGCTTACCGGATACCTGTCCGCCTTTCTCCCTTCGGGAAGCGTGG
CGCTTTCTCATAGCTCACGCTGTAGGTATCTCAGTTCGGTGTAGGTCGTTCGCTCCAAGCTGGGCTGTGT
GCACGAACCCCCCGTTCAGCCCGACCGCTGCGCCTTATCCGGTAACTATCGTCTTGAGTCCAACCCGGTA
AGACACGACTTATCGCCACTGGCAGCAGCCACTGGTAACAGGATTAGCAGAGCGAGGTATGTAGGCGGTG
CTACAGAGTTCTTGAAGTGGTGGCCTAACTACGGCTACACTAGAAGGACAGTATTTGGTATCTGCGCTCT
GCTGAAGCCAGTTACCTTCGGAAAAAGAGTTGGTAGCTCTTGATCCGGCAAACAAACCACCGCTGGTAGC
GGTGGTTTTTTTGTTTGCAAGCAGCAGATTACGCGCAGAAAAAAAGGATCTCAAGAAGATCCTTTGATCT
TTTCTACGGGGTCTGACGCTCAGTGGAACGAAAACTCACGTTAAGGGATTTTGGTCATGAGATTATCAAA
AAGGATCTTCACCTAGATCCTTTTAAATTAAAAATGAAGTTTTAAATCAATCTAAAGTATATATGAGTAA
ACTTGGTCTGACAGTTACCAATGCTTAATCAGTGAGGCACCTATCTCAGCGATCTGTCTATTTCGTTCAT
CCATAGTTGCCTGACTCCCCGTCGTGTAGATAACTACGATACGGGAGGGCTTACCATCTGGCCCCAGTGC
TGCAATGATACCGCGAGACCCACGCTCACCGGCTCCAGATTTATCAGCAATAAACCAGCCAGCCGGAAGG
GCCGAGCGCAGAAGTGGTCCTGCAACTTTATCCGCCTCCATCCAGTCTATTAATTGTTGCCGGGAAGCTA
GAGTAAGTAGTTCGCCAGTTAATAGTTTGCGCAACGTTGTTGCCATTGCTACAGGCATCGTGGTGTCACG
CTCGTCGTTTGGTATGGCTTCATTCAGCTCCGGTTCCCAACGATCAAGGCGAGTTACATGATCCCCCATG
TTGTGCAAAAAAGCGGTTAGCTCCTTCGGTCCTCCGATCGTTGTCAGAAGTAAGTTGGCCGCAGTGTTAT
CACTCATGGTTATGGCAGCACTGCATAATTCTCTTACTGTCATGCCATCCGTAAGATGCTTTTCTGTGAC
TGGTGAGTACTCAACCAAGTCATTCTGAGAATAGTGTATGCGGCGACCGAGTTGCTCTTGCCCGGCGTCA
ATACGGGATAATACCGCGCCACATAGCAGAACTTTAAAAGTGCTCATCATTGGAAAACGTTCTTCGGGGC
GAAAACTCTCAAGGATCTTACCGCTGTTGAGATCCAGTTCGATGTAACCCACTCGTGCACCCAACTGATC
TTCAGCATCTTTTACTTTCACCAGCGTTTCTGGGTGAGCAAAAACAGGAAGGCAAAATGCCGCAAAAAAG
GGAATAAGGGCGACACGGAAATGTTGAATACTCATACTCTTCCTTTTTCAATATTATTGAAGCATTTATC
AGGGTTATTGTCTCATGAGCGGATACATATTTGAATGTATTTAGAAAAATAAACAAATAGGGGTTCCGCG
CACATTTCCCCGAAAAGTGCCACCTGACGTCTAAGAAACCATTATTATCATGACATTAACCTATAAAAAT
AGGCGTATCACGAGGCCCTTTCGTCTCGCGCGTTTCGGTGATGACGGTGAAAACCTCTGACACATGCAGC
TCCCGGAGACGGTCACAGCTTGTCTGTAAGCGGATGCCGGGAGCAGACAAGCCCGTCAGGGCGCGTCAGC
GGGTGTTGGCGGGTGTCGGGGCTGGCTTAACTATGCGGCATCAGAGCAGATTGTACTGAGAGTGCACCAT
ATGCGGTGTGAAATACCGCACAGATGCGTAAGGAGAAAATACCGCATCAGGCGCCATTCGCCATTCAGGC
TGCGCAACTGTTGGGAAGGGCGATCGGTGCGGGCCTCTTCGCTATTACGCCAGCTGGCGAAAGGGGGATG
TGCTGCAAGGCGATTAAGTTGGGTAACGCCAGGGATCCGCCAAGCTATCAACTTTGTATAGAAAAGTTG
Features (pLannotate 1.2.2; 22 found; start..end, strand, type, name):
   1624..1657    +  protein_bind   loxN: Cre-mediated recombination occurs in the 8-bp core sequence (GTATACCT). loxN sites are compatible with each other, but incompatible with loxP or lox2272 sites. Cre recombinase
   2028..2174    +  CDS            sqt-1 (fragment): SQT1_CAEEL - Also known as rol-5. Protein inferred from homology: Swiss-Prot protein existence level 3. Nematode cuticles are composed largely of collagen-like proteins. The cuticle functions both as an exoskeleton and as a barrier to protect the worm from its environment. This is a collagen critical for organismal morphogenesis. Mutations in sqt-1 can lengthen, shorten, or helically twist the entire animal. From Caenorhabditis elegans.
   2207..3046    +  CDS            sqt-1 (fragment): SQT1_CAEEL - Also known as rol-5. Protein inferred from homology: Swiss-Prot protein existence level 3. Nematode cuticles are composed largely of collagen-like proteins. The cuticle functions both as an exoskeleton and as a barrier to protect the worm from its environment. This is a collagen critical for organismal morphogenesis. Mutations in sqt-1 can lengthen, shorten, or helically twist the entire animal. From Caenorhabditis elegans.
   3090..3413    -  terminator     tbb-2 terminator: tbb-2; transcription terminator for the C. elegans tubulin beta-2 gene
   3422..4552    -  CDS            cre: RECR_BPP1 - Experimental evidence at protein level: Swiss-Prot protein existence level 1. Catalyzes site-specific recombination between two 34-base- pair LOXP sites. Its role is to maintain the phage genome as a monomeric unit-copy plasmid in the lysogenic state. From Escherichia phage P1 (Bacteriophage P1).
   4901..4951    +  CDS            hsp-16.1 (fragment): HSP11_CAEEL - Also known as hsp16-1b. Experimental evidence at transcript level: Swiss-Prot protein existence level 2. From Caenorhabditis elegans.
   5332..5352    +  protein_bind   attB1: mutant version of attB; core recombination site for the Gateway® BP reaction BP Clonase™
   5358..6383    +  CDS            HygR: aminoglycoside phosphotransferase from E. coli; aph(4)-Ia; confers resistance to hygromycin
   6387..6407    -  protein_bind   attB2: mutant version of attB; core recombination site for the Gateway® BP reaction BP Clonase™
   6761..6794    +  protein_bind   loxN: Cre-mediated recombination occurs in the 8-bp core sequence (GTATACCT). loxN sites are compatible with each other, but incompatible with loxP or lox2272 sites. Cre recombinase
   7163..7181    -  CDS            lacZα (fragment): LacZα fragment of β-galactosidase; lacZ fragment
   8334..10217   +  CDS            TIR1: TIR1_ARATH - Also known as FBL1, WEI1. Experimental evidence at protein level: Swiss-Prot protein existence level 1. Auxin receptor that mediates Aux/IAA proteins proteasomal degradation and auxin-regulated transcription. The SCF(TIR1) E3 ubiquitin ligase complex is involved in auxin-mediated signaling pathway that regulate root and hypocotyl growth, lateral root formation, cell elongation, and gravitropism. Appears to allow pericycle cells to overcome G2 arrest prior to lateral root development. Plays a role in ethylene signaling in roots. Confers sensitivity to the virulent bacterial pathoge
  10302..11156   +  CDS            mTagBFP2: mTagBFP2 is a basic (constitutively fluorescent) blue fluorescent protein published in 2011, derived from Entacmaea quadricolor. It is reported to be a very rapidly-maturing monomer with very low acid sensitivity.
  11157..11287   +  CDS            mini-AID (fragment): minimal degron from the auxin-responsive IAA17 protein of Arabidopsis thaliana (Kubota et al., 2013) acts as an auxin-inducible degron (AID) in the presence of TIR1
  11324..11647   +  terminator     tbb-2 terminator: tbb-2; transcription terminator for the C. elegans tubulin beta-2 gene
  13326..13914   -  rep_origin     ori: high-copy-number ColE1/pMB1/pBR322/pUC origin of replication
  14085..14945   -  CDS            AmpR: β-lactamase; bla; confers resistance to ampicillin, carbenicillin, and related antibiotics
  14946..15050   -  promoter       AmpR promoter: bla
  15145..15180   +  CDS            rop (fragment): Rop protein, which maintains plasmids at low copy number; rop
  15282..15381   +  misc_feature   bom (fragment): basis of mobility region from pBR322
  15387..15504   -  CDS            lacZα (fragment): LacZα fragment of β-galactosidase; lacZ fragment
  15519..15539   +  protein_bind   attB4: mutant version of attB; core recombination site for the Gateway® BP reaction BP Clonase™
