>Addgene plasmid #172899 | pTD75 | addgene full sequence | sequence record 343548 | Addgene NGS Result
CAAGTGGGGATCAGGAAGAAGTTGATAAAGTGATTCAAAAACTCGAGGAGCTCAACACAGCGATGAACCC
AATTTTGAGAGCAACACTGACGAAGAACTATGACGCGAGGGTAGGCACTACCTTGAAGCTATCCACCTGC
CTGCCTGCCGCCTATTTCCATGTGCCTACTGCGCATGGAAATAGGCGGTAGTCAGGCAGGTAGATAGCCT
CATAAAATTCAATACTTCCTTTTCAGAAAGAATGCTGGAATGTATTCAAAGAGGAGTCACTCTTCCCATT
GCTCAGAGAATATGAAGAGTTGCTCGGCGAGCAAAAGTTCATGATTGGAGATCGATATTCATGGGCTGAC
ATCGCTGTCGTCGAGTTTCTAACTCGGTGTCAGCAGTGCTACGATAGCTTCTATCTGGCTCATTTCGAGA
GGCTCCGAACTTTTTGCCAGACTTTTGAGTCTCTTCCGCACATTCGTCCCTACATTCAGGGACGTGTTGA
TTCATTTATCTAATTTTTTAAAATGGATATTTTTCGTTTTTTATTTGTTTGTTTTGCTGATAATTCAATA
AAGTTACGCAACGAATTTTAGACATTTATGAAAACCGAAAATCGACAAAAATATTTTAAGAAAAATAGCA
GCAAAATTCAATATTTTATCAAATTTTGTTTATGGTAATGAGAAAGAAAACATACAATATTTTTCTAAGA
AGAAGAAAAATGACCAGAATTTTAAGATTTTTCTCGAATATACGAAAAATTGATAAACTAAAATTTTCGA
TTTTTCCATTTATTTTGAAAAAAAAACTCTTGACGGTTTTCACCATGCGAAGAGGTGAGAAATATTCTGA
AAGTTATGCATTTTGAAAAAATTGCAAAAAAATACGTTAAAATTTTTTGATCTATTGTTTTTTTTTGAAA
ACCGGAATTTAAAATGGAATTTTTTTTCAAAAATTAAAATTAAAATTTAAATATTTCTAGTGTTTGGATA
GTTTTTCAAAAGCTAGATTTAACCCGCGAGATGTCGACCGCTAGTGTAGCTTACAGATGGCTGAAGACTT
CGCAAAAATCTTATCTTAGAAACCCGCGAGGTGTCGGCCGCTAAAACTTTGTAAACCTGCCAACAAAATG
CTTCGCATTGTCTGAACAGATGAAACCTTGAAACAAAACATATACAATTGAAATCCCGTAAAGTGTCGGG
CGCAAGAACTGCGATTAGTTGTATAATTGGACTAGCTCAAATTTGACCAAAATCTCATTTTTAGACCTCT
AAGATGTCGGCCACTATAACTTTATTCAACTTGAAACTGCAAAAAAACTTATCAACTGTATAGATTCAAG
TATTATGTCAAGTATTGGTTTTAGAGCTACAGTACACTCTGATAACAAAATCTGCAGAAATACCTCCCTG
TCAATTCCCAAAATACCTCCCCTCATCTCAATTATCCCGAAAATCGGTTAGTCATTGCCATCAGAAAATC
GAATTAGGTACCATGATGGTAGCAAACTCACTTCGTATAACTTCGTATAGTATACCTTATACGAAGTTAT
CTGCCCTCGATTGTCTATCTTCCATTCTCACCAAGTTTCAACAACTTTATTCAGTCATTCTTCTCTGGTT
CATTTCCCAACCAATCTTCCCGAATAAAGCCCATCTGTCCTTTCGGCCACATTCCTCACCTACATCCGTA
CTCCTTATCTCCCGTTCTTATCCAGTCTTTTATCGTCTCTGCGTCTCGCACACTGTCTCGTCGGTAATGT
AAAAAAAAAACAAAAAAAACTTGAAAACTTGCGGAAAGATTTCCTAATAAAAGGAGACGAATCCGGTAGG
AAATCGACAAGTCTCTGCTTCTCGAAGACTAGGTGAGTTACATTTCTTTGGCCGAATTATTTTGAAATCC
TAAATTTGATAATTTCAGAGATGTCTGTAAAACTTGCGTGTTATGTGACGGCTTCGGTCACTGTCGCCAC
TCTTATGGTATGCTTCATGACCATGTCAACCATCTACTCGGAGGTTGATGGATTCAGAGAGAAGCTTGAT
ACCGAGATGAATGTGTTCAGAGTGAGTTAAATTATATTTTGAATTTTAAATAATTTTTAATTTTCTAGCA
ATCTACCAATGGATTGTGGAAGGACATAGTTGTCATCGGAAGATCTAGCAAGCGTGTCCGTTGTCAATAT
GAAGAGACCAACGCTACCCCAACTCCACATGCTGATGGATCCCCATCTGCTCCACCAGGTCAACCACCAG
CAGTTCCACCAGTCTTCAACCAGCCAAAGACTCCAAATGGAGCCAATGGAAATGGACCAACCTGCAACTG
CAATGCTGATAACAAGTGCCCAGCTGGACCATCCGGACCAAAGGGAGTTCCAGGAGTTCCAGGACTCGAC
GGAGTTCCAGGACTTGACGGTGTTCCAGGAGTTGGAGCTGATGATATCGCTCCACAACGCGAGTCTGTCG
GATGCTTCACTTGCCCACAAGGACCAGTTGGACCACCAGGAGCTCTTGGAAGACCAGGACCACGTGGACT
TCCAGGACCAAGAGGACAAAATGGAAACCCAGGAAGAGATGGACAACCAGGACATCCAGGAGAGCAAGGA
TCATCCGGTCAAATCGGAAAGATCGGAGAGCCAGGACCACCAGGAGAGAAGGGACGCGACGCCGAGCATC
CAATCGGAAGACCAGGACCAAAGGGACCAAGAGGAGATCAAGGACCAACAGGACCAGCTGGACAGAACGG
TCTTCACGGACCACCAGGAGAGCCAGGAACCGTTGGACCAGAAGGACCATCTGGAAAGCAAGGACGTCAA
GGACCAGACGGAACCCAGGGAGAGACTGGACCAGACGGAAGACCAGGAAAGGATGCCGAGTACTGCCAGT
GCCCAGACAAGTCTCCACCATCAGAGGCTGTCAACGCCAACCGTGGATACAGAAATATCTAAATTGTTGG
TGTTTTCTAATAAAATATTTGAGATTCAGTGAGACTTTTTTCTTGGCGGCACAATAAAGTTTCCTCTTTT
TGTTGGGTCACTCAACGAACACAATACAAATATTTGAGCGCTCGCATTTTTCTCAACCTTTCGGGTTTAA
AGCACTTCAAAATGGAATTGAAGAGAGATTGTGAAAGTACATCAGACAGAATCACATTTTGATAGCATTC
ACTTCACTCAGATGCAAACTTTTCAGTGACTATAAAAAGTCATAAAATAATAACATTAAAAAAGCAAATA
AATTAGCGAGAGAATTTTTTGACAAAAAGAAAGAATAGTGATAGAGAAGAAGGGAATGCTTGAAAGGATT
TTGCATTTATCTTAATCACCGTCTTCGAGAAGACGAACCATGGCGCCAGTTTCAGAATCCAAGTTTCTAA
TATAGTTCATCACAATGTTGACGTTGGTCCAACCTCCGGCTTGCATAATCTCTGGGATGGAAACTCCAGC
GCGAGCCATGTCACGGGCAGCTCCGACACGGGCGGAATGTCCAGACCAAGCCAAGTAACGTTGTCCGGAA
TCATCCTTGGCTCCGTAGATGAGACGGTGGGTAGCTTCGAAGATTCCTGAAAATTTATTTTCAGCTTATT
CTTAGCTAATATGTTGTTTAAACTTACCTTCAAGAGCTCGAGTCGAGAGTTGTGATGTTGCACTCGGGGC
AGCAACTCCGTTCTTGCGAACACGACAGAACAGGTAGTTGTTTGGATCATCGGCGACTCCGGAAACCGAA
ATCCAGCGCTCAACGAGCTTGGTAACTCCAAGGGAGAGCGCTTTTTCGACTCCGGCAGTCGAGACCAGCG
TTTTTGTACGTCCGATGTGGATGAGCATTCTTCCTCCGTCTGTGCGACTAATATCCTTGACGCGAATGCG
GGCAATTTCGGCGATACGGAGAAGTGTGTTGTAAGCAATTCCGAGGAAGGCGAGGTTTCGGATGTCCTGG
CAACGATCGGAATTTTCCATAAGAGAACGGACCTGATCGAAGTCGGTTCTGAAAATTTCGTCAAGTCTTA
GGATTGAATACATTAATATTTAAACTTACCTTTCGAAGGCGAGGGCTTGCTTGGCTCTCTCTCCAGCATC
AACATTTTCCTTGCGGATACGTCTCATTACGAGAGATACGGCATTAGAATCTGATGGGCGTGGAAGTCCA
GATCGGCGATGGAGCATATTGAGCTGTCCGAGATGTTGTTGGATCGTCTTCACCGCCAATCCACGAGCTT
GGAGGTAGAGCAAGTAGTCACGAACGTCTTCTGGCTCGGCTGGGAACCACTTGCGGTTGTTAAGCTTGCA
CCAGGCAGCCCAAGAACGGCACACTGAGAGAAGCATCTTCCAGGTGTGCTCGGAGAAGGCTTGTCTGTCA
CGGAACATATCCATGAGGTTCTTGCGAACTTCATCACTTGTCGCGTCAACTGGAAGTGCTGGAAGATTTT
GATGAACAGTGAGAAGATTTGACATATTTTCGAAGTTTTTTAGATGCACTAGAACAAAGCGTGTTGGCTT
CCTCTGAGCCCGCTTTCCTTATATACCCGCATTCTGCAGCCTTACAGAATGTTCTAGAAGGTCCTAGATG
CATTCGTTTGAAAATACTCCCGGTGGGTGCAAAGAGACGCAGACGGAAAATGTATCTGGGTCTCTTTATT
GTGTACACTACTTTTCCATGTACCGAATGTGAGTCGCCCTCCTTTTGCAACAAGCAGCTCGAATGTTCTA
GAAAAAGGTGGAAAATAGTATAAATACCGTTGAAAATAAATACCGAACAACATTTGCTCTAATTGTGAAA
TTAGAAATCTTCAAACTATAATCATGTCACTTTACCACTATTTCCGTCCAGCTCAACGTTCCGTTTTTGG
TGATCATTTTTGCTTTCGTCGTAAATCTACACACGCGTCTCTTCCGTGCGAGAGTCCAAGCCAGCAGCCA
AATTCGTTGACTGAGTATTCAACGTTTATACGTTGTCGGCAACGAGAAATAGGAAAATGCATCGGGAAAT
GTTCTTTTTTCGATTTTTTCCAAGGTTTTGACAAATTTTACCACGAATTTTGCTATGTTTTCAATTAAAA
AATATGTTATTCAACTGTTTCTATGAGGAAAATAAGGCTTTGCATGTAATTTTCTTATTCAGCATAATTT
TTAATTAATTTGAATTTTCTGTCCTAACGTTTATTTTGTTTTCTTGGTTATGACTGATCTGAAATTAATT
TTTGAATTTTAAGGTAATATGTCAGGCGGTGCCGCAAGTTTGTACAAAAAAGCAGGCTCCATGAAAAAGC
CTGAACTCACCGCGACGTCTGTCGAGAAGTTTCTGATCGAAAAGTTCGACAGCGTCTCCGACCTGATGCA
GCTCTCGGAGGGCGAAGAATCTCGTGCTTTCAGCTTCGATGTAGGAGGGCGTGGATATGTCCTGCGGGTA
AATAGCTGCGCCGATGGTTTCTACAAAGATCGTTATGTTTATCGGCACTTTGCATCGGCCGCGCTCCCGA
TTCCGGAAGTGCTTGACATTGGGGAATTCAGCGAGAGCCTGACCTATTGCATCTCCCGCCGTGCACAGGG
TGTCACGTTGCAAGACCTGCCTGAAACCGAACTGCCCGCTGTTCTGCAGCCGGTCGCGGAGGCCATGGAT
GCGATCGCTGCGGCCGATCTTAGCCAGACGAGCGGGTTCGGCCCATTCGGACCGCAAGGAATCGGTCAAT
ACACTACATGGCGTGATTTCATATGCGCGATTGCTGATCCCCATGTGTATCACTGGCAAACTGTGATGGA
CGACACCGTCAGTGCGTCCGTCGCGCAGGCTCTCGATGAGCTGATGCTTTGGGCCGAGGACTGCCCCGAA
GTCCGGCACCTCGTGCACGCGGATTTCGGCTCCAACAATGTCCTGACGGACAATGGCCGCATAACAGCGG
TCATTGACTGGAGCGAGGCGATGTTCGGGGATTCCCAATACGAGGTCGCCAACATCTTCTTCTGGAGGCC
GTGGTTGGCTTGTATGGAGCAGCAGACGCGCTACTTCGAGCGGAGGCATCCGGAGCTTGCAGGATCGCCG
CGGCTCCGGGCGTATATGCTCCGCATTGGTCTTGACCAACTCTATCAGAGCTTGGTTGACGGCAATTTCG
ATGATGCAGCTTGGGCGCAGGGTCGATGCGACGCAATCGTCCGATCCGGAGCCGGGACTGTCGGGCGTAC
ACAAATCGCCCGCAGAAGCGCGGCCGTCTGGACCGATGGCTGTGTAGAAGTACTCGCCGATAGTGGAAAC
CGACGCCCCAGCACTCGTCCGAGGGCAAAGGAATAGACCCAGCTTTCTTGTACAAAGTGGGTCCAATTAC
TCTTCAACATCCCTACATGCTCTTTCTCCCTGTGCTCCCACCCCCTATTTTTGTTATTATCAAAAAACTT
CTCTTAATTTCTTTGTTTTTTAGCTTCTTTTAAGTCACCTCTAACAATGAAATTGTGTAGATTCAAAAAT
AGAATTAATTCGTAATAAAAAGTCGAAAAAAATTGTGCTCCCTCCCCCCATTAATAATAATTCTATCCCA
AAATCTACACAATGTTCTGTGTACACTTCTTATGTTTTTTACTTCTGATAAATTTTTTTGAAACATCATA
GAAAAAACCGCACACAAAATACCTTATCATATGTTACGTTTCAGTTTATGACCGCAATTTTTAATAACTT
CGTATAGTATACCTTATACGAAGTTATACTAGTATATATTTTTATGTTTTCTTTTAAACCTTCCTCCATA
TTTCTGAATTGAATGTTGTTGCATATTGTGTGTCCTTATTTCATTTCCATCATCCTTTTGTGTGTTTCCC
CCTTCCACCAATTCCCCCCACGTCCTAATGAAATGAAAGCGAGAAGATAAATAAACTTGCACATTGTGTT
CAGATGAGAGGAGCGGAATACGAATTGGGAGACGGAAAGAGAAAAAAAAATGTTTAGATTTGGATTGAAT
TAATTTTTTAGAAAGCAAGAAAAAAAACACAAAGAGAATAAATAAATAATAGGAAAAAAAACAAATATTC
AGTATTTAAAATTTGAAAATTCAACGACGTTGGCGTCGATCATCCTGTAAAACGACGGCCAGTGCATGGA
TCTTCATCCCTTCAACATTTGGCAGAAAAGTGCAATTCGTCTTTTACAGGAATTCGATTTCCGATCTCTT
GCACAACTCGAGGCGTCACTCCAGATGGATTAGGAACTGTTTCCCTTTGTAGTACATGTTGGGTGTGGCG
ACGTCTTCCGAGTACCTACTATCCTGCATATCTTAACGAAGTCGTGTGCGATTATGCGGACACATCGTGT
CTGAGTGGTAGTGAAAAGACAGAGAAAGTGGGGGAAAAAGAAAATACCATTTTTTCAGGATACGCGTCAT
GCCAAACTGGAACCCAACAGTTGAATGTGCTACGAAATGACAGCGGGAAATTGATTCCAATATCGGTATC
AGCTGGAATCAATTGTGAATGTAGATTAGCAGTTGGATCAACACTTGAATCACTCGTACTTGGACAAGGA
ATTTCCAAAGCAATGCCGCCAATTGACACAACTAGTACAAAACCACCAAATTTGGCAACAAGCACAACAA
GCCATTCCTAATTTATTTGGGTATTTTACTCTTGATAATTGTATTAATGATCATTTAATGTTGTTGAATA
TCACACATTTAACATATTCAATCGAAGAAATATAACGACGTTCCACAACATCCAGTATACGTCTTCCTCT
GTATTGAGTTTTATTCTTTGACATTGTGTCATGTTTCAGAACATAGAAATATACCAAAGTGTTGAGAAGC
ATTGTATAATTCAATTGAATCTTTTTCAGTTTACCTCTTCTCCTTTTTCACCGTTTCCGTCATCAAAACG
CCGTTATTCAAGGTGAGATTATGGCGATAAATGAATGCCATTCACAAAATTGCAAGACACTATTAAAGAA
GAAGAGGTTTAGAGATTTGTACCGATCATAGCTTCTTCTGAGAAAGCGACCTTGGCGGCCGTACTTGAAG
AGAAGCAATTTTTATCGCCGTAGAAGATGTTGCCTGCCACCCACCCTGTACGTTGTTTTTTTGCTTATCA
ACATCTGAATTTTGTTGTCTTTTGCACCGCCTACTTTTACTATGGAATTTGAGGAAATATAATATGAATT
GAAGAGAATACGCTACCTGTCAAAGAAACGTCACGGTTAGGGTAGTATAAAAGGGAAGGGTAACACTGAA
TAAGGTACCTGGCTTACTTTCAGTCATGCAAAAGAGAATCGCCTTGTCGTTTCCAGAAGAAGTACTCGAG
CACGTCTTCTCCTTCATCCAACTCGACAAGGACCGTAACTCCGTCTCCCTCGTCTGCAAGTCCTGGTACG
AGATCGAGCGTTGGTGCCGTCGTAAGGTCTTCATCGGAAACTGCTACGCCGTCTCCCCAGCCACCGTCAT
CCGTCGTTTCCCAAAGGTCCGTTCCGTCGAGCTCAAGGGAAAGCCACACTTCGCCGACTTCAACCTCGTC
CCAGACGGATGGGGAGGATACGTCTACCCATGGATCGAGGCCATGTCCTCCTCCTACACCTGGCTCGAGG
AGATCCGTCTCAAGCGTATGGTCGTCACCGACGACTGCCTCGAGCTCATCGCCAAGTCCTTCAAGAACTT
CAAGGTCCTCGTCCTCTCCTCCTGCGAGGGATTCTCCACCGACGGACTCGCCGCCATCGCCGCCACCTGC
CGTAACCTCAAGGTAAGTTTAAACATATATATACTAACTAACCCTGATTATTTAAATTTTCAGGAGCTCG
ACCTCCGTGAGTCCGACGTCGACGAGGTCTCCGGACACTGGCTCTCCCACTTCCCAGACACCTACACCTC
CCTCGTCTCCCTCAACATCTCCTGCCTCGCCTCCGAGGTCTCCTTCTCCGCCCTCGAGCGTCTCGTCACC
CGTTGCCCAAACCTCAAGTCCCTCAAGCTCAACCGTGCCGTCCCACTCGAGAAGCTCGCCACCCTCCTCC
AACGTGCCCCACAACTCGAGGAGCTCGGAACCGGAGGATACACCGCCGAGGTCCGTCCAGACGTCTACTC
CGGACTCTCCGTCGCCCTCTCCGGATGCAAGGTAAGTTTAAACAGTTCGGTACTAACTAACCATACATAT
TTAAATTTTCAGGAGCTCCGTTGCCTCTCCGGATTCTGGGACGCCGTCCCAGCCTACCTCCCAGCCGTCT
ACTCCGTCTGCTCCCGTCTCACCACCCTCAACCTCTCCTACGCCACCGTCCAATCCTACGACCTCGTCAA
GCTCCTCTGCCAATGCCCAAAGCTCCAACGTCTCTGGGTCCTCGACTACATCGAGGACGCCGGACTCGAG
GTCCTCGCCTCCACCTGCAAGGACCTCCGTGAGCTCCGTGTCTTCCCATCCGAGCCATTCGTCATGGAGC
CAAACGTCGCCCTCACCGAGCAAGGACTCGTCTCCGTCTCCATGGGATGCCCAAAGCTCGAGTCCGTCCT
CTACTTCTGCCGTCAAATGACCAACGCCGCCCTCATCACCATCGCCCGTAACCGTCCAAACATGACCCGT
TTCCGTCTCTGCATCATCGAGCCAAAGGCCCCAGACTACCTCACCCTCGAGCCACTCGACATCGGATTCG
GAGCCATCGTCGAGCACTGCAAGGACCTCCGTCGTCTCTCCCTCTCCGGACTCCTCACCGACAAGGTCTT
CGAGTACATCGGAACCTACGCCAAGAAGATGGAGATGCTCTCCGTCGCCTTCGCCGGAGACTCCGACCTC
GGACTCCACCACGTCCTCTCCGGATGCGACTCCCTCCGTAAGCTCGAGATCCGTGACTGCCCATTCGGAG
ACAAGGCCCTCCTCGCCAACGCCTCCAAGCTCGAGACCATGCGTTCCCTCTGGATGTCCTCCTGCTCCGT
CTCCTTCGGAGCCTGCAAGCTCCTCGGACAAAAGATGCCAAAGCTCAACGTCGAGGTCATCGACGAGCGT
GGAGCCCCAGACTCCCGTCCAGAGTCCTGCCCAGTCGAGCGTGTCTTCATCTACCGTACCGTCGCCGGAC
CACGTTTCGACATGCCAGGATTCGTCTGGAACATGGACCAAGACTCCACCATGCGTTTCTCCCGTCAAAT
CATCACCACCAACGGACTCGGAGGAGGAGGATCCCCAGTCAAGCAAACCCTCAACTTCGACCTCCTCAAG
CTCGCCGGAGACGTCGAGTCCAACCCAGGACCAATGGTTTCGGAATTGATTAAGGAAAATATGCACATGA
AGCTCTACATGGAGGGAACCGTCGACAACCACCACTTCAAGTGCACCTCCGAGGGAGAGGGAAAGCCATA
CGAGGGAACCCAAACCATGCGTATCAAGGTCGTCGAGGGAGGACCACTCCCATTCGCCTTCGACATCCTC
GCCACCTCCTTCCTCTACGGATCCAAGGTAAGTTTAAACATATATATACTAACTAACCCTGATTATTTAA
ATTTTCAGACCTTCATCAACCACACCCAAGGAATCCCAGACTTCTTCAAGCAATCCTTCCCAGAGGGATT
CACCTGGGAGCGTGTCACCACCTACGAGGACGGAGGAGTCCTCACCGCCACCCAAGACACCTCCCTCCAA
GACGGATGCCTCATCTACAACGTCAAGGTAAGTTTAAACAGTTCGGTACTAACTAACCATACATATTTAA
ATTTTCAGATCCGTGGAGTCAACTTCACCTCCAACGGACCAGTCATGCAAAAGAAGACCCTCGGATGGGA
GGCCTTCACCGAGACCCTCTACCCAGCCGACGGAGGACTCGAGGGACGTAACGACATGGCCCTCAAGCTC
GTCGGAGGATCCCACCTCATCGCCAACGCCAAGGTAAGTTTAAACATGATTTTACTAACTAACTAATCTG
ATTTAAATTTTCAGACCACCTACCGTTCCAAGAAGCCAGCCAAGAACCTCAAGATGCCAGGAGTCTACTA
CGTCGACTACCGTCTCGAGCGTATCAAGGAGGCCAACAACGAGACCTACGTCGAGCAACACGAGGTCGCC
GTCGCCCGTTACTGCGACCTCCCATCCAAGCTCGGACACAAGCTCAACCCTAAAGATCCAGCCAAACCTC
CGGCCAAGGCACAAGTTGTGGGATGGCCACCGGTGAGATCATACCGGAAGAACGTGATGGTTTCCTGCCA
AAAATCAAGCGGTGGCCCGGAGGCGGCGGCGTTCGTGAAACCAGCCGCCAAGCGTGTCAAGCTCGACTAA
GATAAATGCAAAATCCTTTCAAGCATTCCCTTCTTCTCTATCACTCTTCTTTCTTTTTGTCAAAAAATTC
TCTCGCTAATTTATTTGCTTTTTTAATGTTATTATTTTATGACTTTTTATAGTCACTGAAAAGTTTGCAT
CTGAGTGAAGTGAATGCTATCAAAATGTGATTCTGTCTGATGTACTTTCACAATCTCTCTTCAATTCCAT
TTTGAAGTGCTTTAAACCCGAAAGGTTGAGAAAAATGCGAGCGCTCAAATATTTGTATTGTGTTCGTTGA
GTGACCCAACAAAAAGAGGAAACTTTATTGTGCCGCCAAGAAAAAAGTCTCACGTACGGTGCGCGCGATG
CCCTAGGCATGGTCATAGCTGTTTCCTGCGCAAGTCGGCGATTTCTTTGAAGTTTTGTCAAAAGAAGAGA
CAAGGACTTGATAGATACGCTCATCAGAGTGAGATTCATTGCAAATAGTGTGTAAATCGTGGAGAGACGA
GAGAAAAGGTGTGAGAAGCTTAGAAGATAAAGAATAGGAAGAAGAACATATCTCATTTCCTATTTTCTCT
AATTTTTCGTTCATTTTTCTAGACATTACCCATTTGATGGTTTTTCAATATGGTTATCAGGGTACTCATT
TTGGTAGTTTTCAAAGCAATTTGGAGTTTTTTTTTAAATTGTCAACTACAAAAACGCAGCTTAAAGGTCC
AAATATCATAGTATAAAAATTCTTTAAAAAATTCCAAATTTTATATGATTTTTTGAAAATTGGAAGAATG
TTAGTTTTTGCCATTTTTTTGGAAGTTTTTCTCCGGATTTTATGGTACTTATATTTCAAATATAAATTTT
TGTAGGAATTCGAGTATGCGAGAGAGCTATAGTTTACTAAAAAAAAGTGGCAAAAACTCAGTAATTGCCA
CTTTTTTCAAAAATGTTTTGAAAAATTTTACTATGATATTTGGCCATTTTGGCACCATATGTACGTTACT
TTTTACGAAACACTCTAATTTTTGAAATTTGAGTTTCATGTTTAATCTTTTGTATAAAATTTTTATGGTC
CTTTTGTGACAGGATAAAAAATTGCAAAAAAATAGAAAACTTTGTTTCGTGAAAACACCTAGTTTAAAAA
TTGTGGGCCACTTAGCGATTCTAGTCAAAAATCAGACAAATGTCAGCTGCCGTAACTTTTTCCGGATCAG
GGTTATCAAATTTTAATTTTAATTGTAAATGTAGAAAAATGATCGGCAACATTTTGCTAATTGAAAATAT
TTTGAAAATTGCTATAGTACATATTAATCTAGTATTAATATAGTATTAATGTTATAATATCAGTTATGTG
TTTGAATAACTCAAGCGTAAGTTTCCGTAAAATATCTTTAAATTTTGGTAATTTTTTACGGTTTGGTATA
AATTTTTGCATTTTTTGATTTTCTACACTTTTTTTCGATTTCGCATTTTCCGAATTTCTCTGAAATAAAT
CGAACAATCGGAAAATTTTCGAGGGCACCCTTAGCCATGCAGCTCAGGAATTTGACTTTATGTTCCCATT
CAAATTTTTTTAAAATTAAATAAAATGCTAATTGTAAGATAAATTACAAAAATTATTAAATCTCATCATC
CTTATGATGATAGTGCAGTGCATGAATATATTTTTCCAAATAGGATATGATTCGTCGAGTAGCTTCACGT
AATCCGTTTTCTTCAATCACCATTTCGAACTGCAATTTTTTTTTTGGATTTTTGTAACAATATTGTCATA
AATTGTGATTTTGATATTTTGCGTAGAGCATCAGAACCTTTCTGCTTTGAATTTTAATGGGATTAAAAAT
TATAAAAAACTTGCACCCTAATTAAAGCGCCAACTTTATTATACATAGTTGATAATTCGATGGTATCAGC
TCACTCAAAGGCGGTAATACGGTTATCCACAGAATCAGGGGATAACGCAGGAAAGAACATGTGAGCAAAA
GGCCAGCAAAAGACCAGGAACCGTAAAAAGGCCGCGTTGCTGGCGTTTTTCCATAGGCTCCGCCCCCCTG
ACGAGCATCACAAAAATCGACGCTCAAGTCAGAGGTGGCGAAACCCGACAGGACTATAAAGATACCAGGC
GTTTCCCCCTGGAAGCTCCCTCGTGCGCTCTCCTGTTCCGACCCTGCCGCTTACCGGATACCTGTCCGCC
TTTCTCCCTTCGGGAAGCGTGGCGCTTTCTCATAGCTCACGCTGTAGGTATCTCAGTTCGGTGTAGGTCG
TTCGCTCCAAGCTGGGCTGTGTGCACGAACCCCCCGTTCAGCCCGACCGCTGCGCCTTATCCGGTAACTA
TCGTCTTGAGTCCAACCCGGTAAGACACGACTTATCGCCACTGGCAGCAGCCACTGGTAACAGGATTAGC
AGAGCGAGGTATGTAGGCGGTGCTACAGAGTTCTTGAAGTGGTGGCCTAACTACGGCTACACTAGAAGAA
CAGTATTTGGTATCTGCGCTCTGCTGAAGCCAGTTACCTTCGGAAAAAGAGTTGGTAGCTCTTGATCCGG
CAAACAAACCACCGCTGGTAGCGGTGGTTTTTTTGTTTGCAAGCAGCAGATTACGCGCAGAAAAAAAGGA
TCTCAAGAAGATCCTTTGATCTTTTCTACGGGGTCTGACGCTCAGTGGAACGAAAACTCACGTTAAGGGA
TTTTGGTCATGAGATTATCAAAAAGGATCTTCACCTAGATCCTTTTAAATTAAAAATGAAGTTTTAAATC
AATCTAAAGTATATATGAGTAAACTTGGTCTGACAGTTACCAATGCTTAATCAGTGAGGCACCTATCTCA
GCGATCTGTCTATTTCGTTCATCCATAGTTGCCTGACTCCCCGTCGTGTAGATAACTACGATACGGGAGG
GCTTACCATCTGACCCCAGTGCTGCAATGATACCGCGAGACCCACGCTCACCGGCTCCAGATTTATCAGC
AATAAACCAGCCAGCCGGAAGGGCCGAGCGCAGAAGTGGTCCTGCAACTTTATCCGCCTCCATCCAGTCT
ATTAATTGTTGCCGGGAAGCTAGAGTAAGTAGTTCGCCAGTTAATAGTTTGCGCAACGTTGTTGCCATTG
CTACAGGCATCGTGGTGTCACGCTCGTCGTTTGGTATGGCTTCATTCAGCTCCGGTTCCCAACGATCAAG
GCGAGTTACATGATCCCCCATGTTGTGCAAAAAAGCGGTTAGCTCCTTCGGTCCTCCGATCGTTGTCAGA
AGTAAGTTGGCCGCAGTGTTATCACTCATGGTTATGGCAGCACTGCATAATTCTCTTACTGTCATGCCAT
CCGTAAGATGCTTTTCTGTGACTGGTGAGTACTCAACCAAGTCATTCTGAGAATAGTGTATGCGGCGACC
GAGTTGCTCTTGCCCGGCGTCAATACGGGATAATACCGCGCCACATAGCAGAACTTTAAAAGTGCTCATC
ATTGGAAAACGTTCTTCGGGGCGAAAACTCTCAAGGATCTTACCGCTGTTGAGATCCAGTTCGATGTAAC
CCACTCGTGCACCCAACTGATCTTCAGCATCTTTTACTTTCACCAGCGTTTCTGGGTGAGCAAAAACAGG
AAGGCAAAATGCCGCAAAAAAGGGAATAAGGGCGACACGGAAATGTTGAATACTCATACTCTTCCTTTTT
CAATATTATTGAAGCATTTATCAGGGTTATTGTCTCATGAGCGGATACATATTTGAATGTATTTAGAAAA
ATAAACAAATAGGGGTTCCGCGCACATTTCCCCGAAAAGTGCCACCTGACGTCTAAGAAACCATTATTAT
CATGACATTAACCTATAAAAATAGGCGTATCACGAGGCCCTTTCGTCTCGCGCGTTTCGGTGATGACGGT
GAAAACCTCTGACACATGCAGCTCCCGGAGACGGTCACAGCTTGTCTGTAAGCGGATGCCGGGAGCAGAC
AAGCCCGTCAGGGCGCGTCAGCGGGTGTTGGCGGGTGTCGGGGCTGGCTTAACTATGCGGCATCAGAGCA
GATTGCACTGAGAGTGCACCATATGCGGTGTGAAATACCGCACAGATGCGTAAGGAGAAAATACCGCATC
AGGCGCCATTCGCCATTCAGGCTGCGCAACTGTTGGGAAGGGCGATCGGTGCGGGCCTCTTCGCTATTAC
GCCAGCTGGCGAAAGGGGGATGTGCTGCAAGGCGATTAAGTTGGGTAACGCCAGGGATCCGCCAAGCTAT
CAACTTTGTATAGAAAAGTTG
Features (pLannotate 1.2.2; 22 found; start..end, strand, type, name):
   1507..1540    +  protein_bind   loxN: Cre-mediated recombination occurs in the 8-bp core sequence (GTATACCT). loxN sites are compatible with each other, but incompatible with loxP or lox2272 sites. Cre recombinase
   1911..2057    +  CDS            sqt-1 (fragment): SQT1_CAEEL - Also known as rol-5. Protein inferred from homology: Swiss-Prot protein existence level 3. Nematode cuticles are composed largely of collagen-like proteins. The cuticle functions both as an exoskeleton and as a barrier to protect the worm from its environment. This is a collagen critical for organismal morphogenesis. Mutations in sqt-1 can lengthen, shorten, or helically twist the entire animal. From Caenorhabditis elegans.
   2090..2929    +  CDS            sqt-1 (fragment): SQT1_CAEEL - Also known as rol-5. Protein inferred from homology: Swiss-Prot protein existence level 3. Nematode cuticles are composed largely of collagen-like proteins. The cuticle functions both as an exoskeleton and as a barrier to protect the worm from its environment. This is a collagen critical for organismal morphogenesis. Mutations in sqt-1 can lengthen, shorten, or helically twist the entire animal. From Caenorhabditis elegans.
   2973..3296    -  terminator     tbb-2 terminator: tbb-2; transcription terminator for the C. elegans tubulin beta-2 gene
   3305..4435    -  CDS            cre: RECR_BPP1 - Experimental evidence at protein level: Swiss-Prot protein existence level 1. Catalyzes site-specific recombination between two 34-base- pair LOXP sites. Its role is to maintain the phage genome as a monomeric unit-copy plasmid in the lysogenic state. From Escherichia phage P1 (Bacteriophage P1).
   4784..4834    +  CDS            hsp-16.1 (fragment): HSP11_CAEEL - Also known as hsp16-1b. Experimental evidence at transcript level: Swiss-Prot protein existence level 2. From Caenorhabditis elegans.
   5215..5235    +  protein_bind   attB1: mutant version of attB; core recombination site for the Gateway® BP reaction BP Clonase™
   5241..6266    +  CDS            HygR: aminoglycoside phosphotransferase from E. coli; aph(4)-Ia; confers resistance to hygromycin
   6270..6290    -  protein_bind   attB2: mutant version of attB; core recombination site for the Gateway® BP reaction BP Clonase™
   6644..6677    +  protein_bind   loxN: Cre-mediated recombination occurs in the 8-bp core sequence (GTATACCT). loxN sites are compatible with each other, but incompatible with loxP or lox2272 sites. Cre recombinase
   7046..7064    -  CDS            lacZα (fragment): LacZα fragment of β-galactosidase; lacZ fragment
   8216..10099   +  CDS            TIR1: TIR1_ARATH - Also known as FBL1, WEI1. Experimental evidence at protein level: Swiss-Prot protein existence level 1. Auxin receptor that mediates Aux/IAA proteins proteasomal degradation and auxin-regulated transcription. The SCF(TIR1) E3 ubiquitin ligase complex is involved in auxin-mediated signaling pathway that regulate root and hypocotyl growth, lateral root formation, cell elongation, and gravitropism. Appears to allow pericycle cells to overcome G2 arrest prior to lateral root development. Plays a role in ethylene signaling in roots. Confers sensitivity to the virulent bacterial pathoge
  10184..11038   +  CDS            mTagBFP2: mTagBFP2 is a basic (constitutively fluorescent) blue fluorescent protein published in 2011, derived from Entacmaea quadricolor. It is reported to be a very rapidly-maturing monomer with very low acid sensitivity.
  11039..11169   +  CDS            mini-AID (fragment): minimal degron from the auxin-responsive IAA17 protein of Arabidopsis thaliana (Kubota et al., 2013) acts as an auxin-inducible degron (AID) in the presence of TIR1
  11206..11529   +  terminator     tbb-2 terminator: tbb-2; transcription terminator for the C. elegans tubulin beta-2 gene
  13208..13796   -  rep_origin     ori: high-copy-number ColE1/pMB1/pBR322/pUC origin of replication
  13967..14827   -  CDS            AmpR: β-lactamase; bla; confers resistance to ampicillin, carbenicillin, and related antibiotics
  14828..14932   -  promoter       AmpR promoter: bla
  15027..15062   +  CDS            rop (fragment): Rop protein, which maintains plasmids at low copy number; rop
  15164..15263   +  misc_feature   bom (fragment): basis of mobility region from pBR322
  15269..15386   -  CDS            lacZα (fragment): LacZα fragment of β-galactosidase; lacZ fragment
  15401..15421   +  protein_bind   attB4: mutant version of attB; core recombination site for the Gateway® BP reaction BP Clonase™
