[The description below was written by a language model from this plasmid's Addgene catalogue record and pLannotate feature annotations shown in this document.]
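Description:
pTD75 is a CRISPR homology-directed repair template for Caenorhabditis elegans, built by Gibson cloning in the pDD356 backbone. It is designed to insert a single-copy transgene at the ttTi4348 site on chromosome I. In E. coli it is maintained as a high-copy plasmid through a ColE1/pUC-type origin and selected with ampicillin (AmpR under its own bla promoter). The homology arms and the col-10 promoter named in the catalogue entry are not annotated in the feature tables; they presumably lie in the unannotated stretches flanking the cassettes. Two sequence records are available, a sequencing result of 15,421 nt and a depositor sequence of 15,539 nt, and they show the same 22 features in the same order.

The payload is Arabidopsis thaliana TIR1, the auxin-receptor F-box protein, driven according to the record by the hypodermal col-10 promoter. It is linked through an F2A self-cleaving peptide to mTagBFP2 fused to an AID degron (AID*) and ends in the tbb-2 terminator. TIR1 and the blue reporter are therefore made from one transcript as separate proteins. The reporter marks TIR1-expressing tissue, and because it carries a degron, its loss on auxin addition serves as a built-in readout of TIR1 activity.

Upstream lies a self-excising selection cassette bounded by two loxN sites. It contains sqt-1 sequence (typically a dominant roller marker), a hygromycin resistance gene, and Cre recombinase with a tbb-2 terminator, next to hsp-16.1 sequence suggestive of heat-shock control. Integrants can be selected by drug resistance and phenotype, after which Cre induction removes the cassette. The resulting strains support hypodermis-specific, auxin-inducible degradation of AID-tagged proteins.
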