Addgene plasmid #172899: pTD75
Purpose: Hypodermal promoter col-10P::TIR1::F2A::TagBFP2::AID* with homology arms for insertion in ttTi4348 site on LGI
Depositing lab: David Reiner. Depositing organization: Texas A&M Health Science Center. Publication: An expanded auxin-inducible degron toolkit for Caenorhabditis elegans. Ashley GE, Duong T, Levenson MT, Martinez MAQ, Johnson LC, Hibshman JD, Saeger HN, Palmisano NJ, Doonan R, Martinez-Mendez R, Davidson BR, Zhang W, Ragle JM, Medwig-Kinney TN, Sirota SS, Goldstein B, Matus DQ, Dickinson DJ, Reiner DJ, Ward JD. Genetics. 2021 Mar 31;217(3). pii: 6104563. doi: 10.1093/genetics/iyab006. PubMed 33677541.
Backbone
  Vector backbone: pDD356
  Vector type: CRISPR
Growth in bacteria
  Bacterial resistance: Ampicillin, 100 μg/mL
  Growth temperature: 37°C
  Growth strain: DH5alpha
  Copy number: High Copy
Gene/Insert
  Gene/Insert name: TIR-1
  Species: A. thaliana (mustard weed)
  Entrez Gene: TIR1 (a.k.a. AT3G62980, AtTIR1, TRANSPORT INHIBITOR RESPONSE 1)
  Cloning method: Gibson Cloning
Terms and licenses: Academic/Nonprofit Terms; Industry Terms: Not Available to Industry
Depositor comments: Pcol-10::TIR::F2A::mTagBFP2 LGI
How to cite: pTD75 was a gift from David Reiner (Addgene plasmid # 172899 ; http://n2t.net/addgene:172899 ; RRID:Addgene_172899)
